Addgene plasmid #64169: pLUM
Purpose: (Empty Backbone) harbours marker genes LEU2, URA3 and MET17
Depositing lab: Markus Ralser. Depositing organization: University of Cambridge. Publication: Saccharomyces cerevisiae single-copy plasmids for auxotrophy compensation, multiple marker selection, and for designing metabolically cooperating communities. Mulleder M, Campbell K, Matsarskaia O, Eckerstorfer F, Ralser M. F1000Res. 2016 Sep 20;5:2351. eCollection 2016. 10.12688/f1000research.9606.1 PubMed 27830062.
Backbone
  Vector backbone: pHLUM (version 2)
  Backbone size (bp): 9905
  Modifications to backbone: removed HIS3
  Vector type: Bacterial Expression, Yeast Expression
  Selectable markers: LEU2, URA3 ; MET17
Growth in bacteria
  Bacterial resistance: Ampicillin, 100 μg/mL
  Growth temperature: 37°C
  Growth strain: DH5alpha
  Copy number: Low Copy
Gene/Insert
  Cloning method: Restriction Enzyme
Terms and licenses: Academic/Nonprofit Terms; Industry Terms: Not Available to Industry
How to cite: pLUM was a gift from Markus Ralser (Addgene plasmid # 64169 ; http://n2t.net/addgene:64169 ; RRID:Addgene_64169)
