[The description below was written by a language model from this plasmid's Addgene catalogue record and pLannotate feature annotations shown in this document.]
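Description:
pLUM is an empty-backbone E. coli/Saccharomyces cerevisiae shuttle plasmid that carries three yeast auxotrophic marker genes, LEU2, URA3 and MET17. It was derived from pHLUM (version 2) by removing the HIS3 marker. In yeast it is maintained through a CEN/ARS element (the CEN6 centromere fused to an autonomously replicating sequence), which gives stable, roughly single-copy inheritance. In bacteria it is propagated from a ColE1/pUC-type origin with ampicillin selection through β-lactamase. The catalogue lists it as low copy, although the annotated origin is of the high-copy type. The catalogue backbone size of 9,905 bp appears to refer to the parental vector, since the deposited full sequence is 8,675 nt.

Each marker is annotated with native regulatory sequence. LEU2 follows its own promoter. URA3 follows a URA3 promoter fragment and remains counterselectable with 5-FOA. MET17 (also called MET15 or MET25) is driven by a fragment of its methionine-repressible promoter. Short fragments of neighbouring yeast genes and of pBR322 elements (bom, rop) flank the cassettes and are probably leftovers from subcloning. The rest of the plasmid resembles a pBluescript-style scaffold, with an f1 origin, a lacZα fragment with lac promoter and operator, and a multiple cloning site flanked by T7 and T3 promoters. No insert is recorded.

According to the associated publication title, plasmids of this series are used to compensate auxotrophies in laboratory yeast strains, to allow selection with several markers at once, and to design metabolically cooperating communities. pLUM restores leucine, uracil and methionine prototrophy and leaves a histidine requirement uncomplemented.
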