Features (pLannotate 1.2.2; 24 found; start..end, strand, type, name):
    192..227     +  CDS            rop (fragment): Rop protein, which maintains plasmids at low copy number; rop
    376..1710    -  CDS            MET17: O-acetylserine and O-acetylhomoserine sulfhydrylase, required for sulfur amino acid synthesis; S. cerevisiae MET17 MET15; MET25
   1711..1946    -  promoter       MET17 promoter (fragment): S. cerevisiae MET17; expression is repressed by methionine; MET15; MET25
   1951..2106    +  promoter       URA3 promoter (fragment): S. cerevisiae URA3
   2107..2910    +  CDS            URA3: orotidine-5'-phosphate decarboxylase, required for uracil biosynthesis; S. cerevisiae URA3; yeast auxotrophic marker, counterselectable with 5-fluoroorotic acid (5-FOA)
   2989..3040    +  misc_feature   bom (fragment): basis of mobility region from pBR322
   3071..3148    +  CDS            YO192_YEAST (fragment): Experimental evidence at protein level: Swiss-Prot protein existence level 1. From Saccharomyces cerevisiae (strain ATCC 204508 / S288c) (Baker's yeast).
   3288..3695    +  promoter       LEU2 promoter: S. cerevisiae LEU2
   3696..4790    +  CDS            LEU2: 3-isopropylmalate dehydrogenase, required for leucine biosynthesis; S. cerevisiae LEU2; yeast auxotrophic marker
   5152..5253    -  CDS            NFS1 (fragment): NFS1_YEAST - Also known as SPL1 From Saccharomyces cerevisiae (strain ATCC 204508 / S288c) (Baker's yeast).
   5273..5324    +  misc_feature   bom (fragment): basis of mobility region from pBR322
   5325..5784    -  rep_origin     f1 ori (sequence partly withheld): f1 bacteriophage origin of replication; arrow indicates direction of (+) strand synthesis
   5788..5945    -  CDS            lacZα (fragment): LacZα fragment of β-galactosidase; lacZ fragment
   5948..5966    +  promoter       T7 promoter: promoter for bacteriophage T7 RNA polymerase
   5975..6082    +  misc_feature   MCS: pBluescript multiple cloning site
   6094..6112    -  promoter       T3 promoter: promoter for bacteriophage T3 RNA polymerase
   6157..6173    -  protein_bind   lac operator: The lac repressor binds to the lac operator to inhibit transcription in E. coli. This inhibition can be relieved by adding lactose or isopropyl-β-D-thiogalactopyranoside (IPTG). lac repressor encoded by lacI
   6181..6211    -  promoter       lac promoter: promoter for the E. coli lac operon
   6226..6247    -  protein_bind   CAP binding site: CAP binding activates transcription in the presence of cAMP. E. coli catabolite activator protein
   6260..6352    -  CDS            lacI (fragment): lac repressor; lacI; The lac repressor binds to the lac operator to inhibit transcription in E. coli. This inhibition can be relieved by adding lactose or isopropyl-β-D-thiogalactopyranoside (IPTG).
   6535..7123    -  rep_origin     ori: high-copy-number ColE1/pMB1/pBR322/pUC origin of replication
   7294..8154    -  CDS            AmpR: β-lactamase; bla; confers resistance to ampicillin, carbenicillin, and related antibiotics
   8155..8259    -  promoter       AmpR promoter: bla
   8289..117     -  misc_feature   CEN/ARS (across the origin): S. cerevisiae CEN6 centromere fused to an autonomously replicating sequence
>Addgene plasmid #64169 | pLUM | depositor full sequence | sequence record 107478 | pLUM sequence 8675 bps
TTACATCTTCGGAAAACAAAAACTATTTTTTCTTTAATTTCTTTTTTTACTTTCTATTTTTAATTTATAT
ATTTATATTAAAAAATTTAAATTATAATTATTTTTATAGCACGTGATGAAAAGGACCCTAAGAAACCATT
ATTATCATGACATTAACCTATAAAAATAGGCGTATCACGAGGCCCTTTCGTCTCGCGCGTTTCGGTGATG
ACGGTGAAAACCTCTGACACATGCAGCTCCCGGAGACGGTCACAGCTTGTCTGTAAGCGGATGCCGGGAG
CAGACAAGCCCGTCAGGGCGCGTCAGCGGGTGTTGGCGGTCGAGCTTGTGAGAGAAAGTAGGTTTATACA
TAATTTTACAACTCATTACGCACACTCATGGTTTTTGGCCAGCGAAAACAGTTTCAAAAGATTGCTGGAA
GTCTGCAATAATGTCATCAATAAATTCGATACCAACAGAGACACGAATTAAGTCCTTGGTAACACCAGAT
GCCAACTTTTCTTTGTCATTTAATTGTTTGTGGGTAGTGAAGTATGGAGCAATGACTAAGGTCTTGGCAT
CACCAACATTGGCCAAGTTAGAGGCAAGCTTTAAATTGTCAACAACTTGAGCACCAGAAAGTTTGAATGG
GTCAGTTTCCTTGTCGGCATTTGGTAAGTCTTTTACACCGAAAGATAAGACACCACCGAAACCGTTAGAT
AGATACTTCTTAGCATTTTCATGATGAGAATGAGATGCTAAACCAGGGTATGAAACCCAAGATACGTATG
GGGATTGTTCTAACCATTTGGCTAACTTCAATGCATTTTCACCGTGTCTTTCAGCTCTCAAAGATAATGT
TTCAACACCTTGTAGTAGCAAGAAAGAGGCAAATGGGTTCATCAATGGACCCAAATCTCTTAATAGTTCA
GTTCTAACATGAACGATGTATGCCAAGTTACCGTAGGCTTCATTGTAGATAGTACCGTGATATCCTTCGG
CAGGTTGAGAGAATTGAGGGAACTTTTCTGGGTAGTCCTTCCATGGGAACTTACCAGAGTCAACAATAAT
ACCACCGATAGTAGTACCATGACCACCAATCCATTTGGTAGCAGAATGTGTTACAATATCAGCACCGTAT
TTAATTGGCTGACAGAAGTAACCACCGGCACCAAATGTGTTGTCAACGACAACTGGAATACCGTGTTTGT
GAGCAATTGCAACAATTTTTTCAAAATCCGGAACATTGTACTTTGGATTACCAATGGTTTCCAAATAAAC
AGCCTTGGTTCTTTCATCAAAGACCTTTTCGAATTCTTCTGGATTGTCACCTTCAACAAATCTAGCCTCG
ATACCAAATCTTTTGAACGAGATTTTGAACTGGTTATAAGTACCACCGTATAAGTAAGAAGTGGAAACGA
TGTTGTCACCAGTGTGTGCCAAACCTTGGATGGCAAGGGTTTGAGCGGCTTGACCGGAGGAAACAGCCAA
AGCAGCAGCACCACCTTCTAAAGCAGCAATTCTTTCTTCCAAAACATTACTGGTTGGGTTTTGGAAACGG
GAATAGACGTAACCTGGAACTTCTAGACCAAACAATTGCGAACCATGCTTAGAGTTTTCGAAAACATAAG
AAGTGGTGGCGTAAATTGGTACAGCTCTGGATCTGTGAGCATTGTCACCAGGGTTCTCTTGGCCGGCGTG
TAGTTGAACAGTATCGAAATGAGATGGCATTGTATGGATGGGGGTAATAGAATTGTATCTATGTATCTGA
CGACCCTGTATTACACGAAGGAAATAGTAGATGAAAAGACAAGAGAGCAAGAAAAAGGAAAAACTTCCTT
TCTAACAGACGCTTTACTTAACCTTATATATATCTTATTTTTTTCATCGAGCGTGTTCAATTGGACAAGG
TGCCACCTTTTCGACACTTCGGTTATTATGTTACACAGTTTTCATGAGGATGGCGCATGCGATTCGGTAA
TCTCCGAACAGAAGGAAGAACGAAGGAAGGAGCACAGACTTAGATTGGTATATATACGCATATGTAGTGT
TGAAGAAACATGAAATTGCCCAGTATTCTTAACCCAACTGCACAGAACAAAAACCTGCAGGAAACGAAGA
TAAATCATGTCGAAAGCTACATATAAGGAACGTGCTGCTACTCATCCTAGTCCTGTTGCTGCCAAGCTAT
TTAATATCATGCACGAAAAGCAAACAAACTTGTGTGCTTCATTGGATGTTCGTACCACCAAGGAATTACT
GGAGTTAGTTGAAGCATTAGGTCCCAAAATTTGTTTACTAAAAACACATGTGGATATCTTGACTGATTTT
TCCATGGAGGGCACAGTTAAGCCGCTAAAGGCATTATCCGCCAAGTACAATTTTTTACTCTTCGAAGACA
GAAAATTTGCTGACATTGGTAATACAGTCAAATTGCAGTACTCTGCGGGTGTATACAGAATAGCAGAATG
GGCAGACATTACGAATGCACACGGTGTGGTGGGCCCAGGTATTGTTAGCGGTTTGAAGCAGGCGGCAGAA
GAAGTAACAAAGGAACCTAGAGGCCTTTTGATGTTAGCAGAATTGTCATGCAAGGGCTCCCTATCTACTG
GAGAATATACTAAGGGTACTGTTGACATTGCGAAGAGCGACAAAGATTTTGTTATCGGCTTTATTGCTCA
AAGAGACATGGGTGGAAGAGATGAAGGTTACGATTGGTTGATTATGACACCCGGTGTGGGTTTAGATGAC
AAGGGAGACGCATTGGGTCAACAGTATAGAACCGTGGATGATGTGGTCTCTACAGGATCTGACATTATTA
TTGTTGGAAGAGGACTATTTGCAAAGGGAAGGGATGCTAAGGTAGAGGGTGAACGTTACAGAAAAGCAGG
CTGGGAAGCATATTTGAGAAGATGCGGCCAGCAAAACTAAAAAACTGTATTATAAGTAAATGCATGTATA
CTAAACTCACAAATTAGAGCTTCAATTTAATTATATCAGTTATTACCCTATGCGGTGTGAAATACCGCAC
AGATGCGTAAGGAGAAAATACCGCATCAGGCGCGCCATCGAGGAGAACTTCTAGTATATCTACATACCTA
ATATTATTGCCTTATTAAAAATGGAATCCCAACAATTACATCAAAATCCACATTCTCTTCAAAATCAATT
GTCCTGTACTTCCTTGTTCATGTGTGTTCAAAAACGTTATATTTATAGGATAATTATACTCTATTTCTCA
ACAAGTAATTGGTTGTTTGGCCGAGCGGTCTAAGGCGCCTGATTCAAGAAATATCTTGACCGCAGTTAAC
TGTGGGAATACTCAGGTATCGTAAGATGCAAGAGTTCGAATCTCTTAGCAACCATTATTTTTTTCCTCAA
CATAACGAGAACACACAGGGGCGCTATCGCACAGAATCAAATTCGATGACTGGAAATTTTTTGTTAATTT
CAGAGGTCGCCTGACGCATATACCTTTTTCAACTGAAAAATTGGGAGAAAAAGGAAAGGTGAGAGCGCCG
GAACCGGCTTTTCATATAGAATAGAGAAGCGTTCATGACTAAATGCTTGCATCACAATACTTGAAGTTGA
CAATATTATTTAAGGACCTATTGTTTTTTCCAATAGGTGGTTAGCAATCGTCTTACTTTCTAACTTTTCT
TACCTTTTACATTTCAGCAATATATATATATATATTTCAAGGATATACCATTCTAATGTCTGCCCCTAAG
AAGATCGTCGTTTTGCCAGGTGACCACGTTGGTCAAGAAATCACAGCCGAAGCCATTAAGGTTCTTAAAG
CTATTTCTGATGTTCGTTCCAATGTCAAGTTCGATTTCGAAAATCATTTAATTGGTGGTGCTGCTATCGA
TGCTACAGGTGTTCCACTTCCAGATGAGGCGCTGGAAGCCTCCAAGAAGGCTGATGCCGTTTTGTTAGGT
GCTGTGGGTGGTCCTAAATGGGGTACCGGTAGTGTTAGACCTGAACAAGGTTTACTAAAAATCCGTAAAG
AACTTCAATTGTACGCCAACTTAAGACCATGTAACTTTGCATCCGACTCTCTTTTAGACTTATCTCCAAT
CAAGCCACAATTTGCTAAAGGTACTGACTTCGTTGTTGTCAGAGAATTAGTGGGAGGTATTTACTTTGGT
AAGAGAAAGGAAGACGATGGTGATGGTGTCGCTTGGGATAGTGAACAATACACCGTTCCAGAAGTGCAAA
GAATCACAAGAATGGCCGCTTTCATGGCCCTACAACATGAGCCACCATTGCCTATTTGGTCCTTGGATAA
AGCTAATGTTTTGGCCTCTTCAAGATTATGGAGAAAAACTGTGGAGGAAACCATCAAGAACGAATTCCCT
ACATTGAAGGTTCAACATCAATTGATTGATTCTGCCGCCATGATCCTAGTTAAGAACCCAACCCACCTAA
ATGGTATTATAATCACCAGCAACATGTTTGGTGATATCATCTCCGATGAAGCCTCCGTTATCCCAGGTTC
CTTGGGTTTGTTGCCATCTGCGTCCTTGGCCTCTTTGCCAGACAAGAACACCGCATTTGGTTTGTACGAA
CCATGCCACGGTTCTGCTCCAGATTTGCCAAAGAATAAGGTCAACCCTATCGCCACTATCTTGTCTGCTG
CAATGATGTTGAAATTGTCATTGAACTTGCCTGAAGAAGGTAAGGCCATTGAAGATGCAGTTAAAAAGGT
TTTGGATGCAGGTATCAGAACTGGTGATTTAGGTGGTTCCAACAGTACCACCGAAGTCGGTGATGCTGTC
GCCGAAGAAGTTAAGAAAATCCTTGCTTAAAAAGATTCTCTTTTTTTATGATATTTGTACATAAACTTTA
TAAATGAAATTCATAATAGAAACGACACGAAATTACAAAATGGAATATGTTCATAGGGTAGACGAAACTA
TATACGCAATCTACATACATTTATCAAGAAGGAGAAAAAGGAGGATGTAAAGGAATACAGGTAAGCAAAT
TGATACTAATGGCTCAACGTGATAAGGAAAAAGAATTGCACTTTAACATTAATATTGACAAGGAGGAGGG
CACCACACAAAAAGTTAGGTGTAACAGAAAATCATGAAACTATGATTCCTAATTTATATATTGGAGGATT
TTCTCTAAAAAAAAAAAAATACAACAAATAAAAAACACTCAATGACCTGACCATTTGATGGAGTTTAAGT
CAATACCTTCTTGAACCATTTCCCATAATGGTGAAAGTTCCCTCAAGAATTTTACTCTGTCAGAAACGGC
CTTACGACGTAGTCGAGGATCCTATGCGGTGTGAAATACCGCACAGATGCGTAAGGAGAAAATACCGCAT
CAGGAAATTGTAAGCGTTAATATTTTGTTAAAATTCGCGTTAAATTTTTGTTAAATCAGCTCATTTTTTA
ACCAATAGGCCGAAATCGGCAAAATCCCTTATAAATCAAAAGAATAGACCGAGATAGGGT
[37 nt withheld, positions 5451-5487]
AAAGAACGTGGACTCCAACGTCAAAGG
[49 nt withheld, positions 5515-5563]
T
[91 nt withheld, positions 5565-5655]
G
[128 nt withheld, positions 5657-5784]
CCATTCGCCATTCAGGCTGCGCAACTGTTGGGAAGGGCGATCGGTGCGGGCCTCTTCGCTATTACGCCAG
CTGGCGAAAGGGGGATGTGCTGCAAGGCGATTAAGTTGGGTAACGCCAGGGTTTTCCCAGTCACGACGTT
GTAAAACGACGGCCAGTGAATTGTAATACGACTCACTATAGGGCGAATTGGAGCTCCACCGCGGTGGCGG
CCGCTCTAGAACTAGTGGGTCCCCCGGGCTGCAGGAATTCGATATCAAGCTTATCGATACCGTCGACCTG
GAGGGGGGGCCCGGTACCAGCTTTTGTTCCCTTTAGTGAGGGTTAATTTCGAGCTTGGCGTAATCATGGT
CATAGCTGTTTCCTGTGTGAAATTGTTATCCGCTCACAATTCCACACAACATACGAGCCGGAAGCATAAA
GTGTAAAGCCTGGGGTGCCTAATGAGTGAGCTAACTCACATTAATTGCGTTGCGCTCACTGCCCGCTTTC
CAGTCGGGAAACCTGTCGTGCCAGCTGCATTAATGAATCGGCCAACGCGCGGGGAGAGGCGGTTTGCGTA
TTGGGCGCTCTTCCGCTTCCTCGCTCACTGACTCGCTGCGCTCGGTCGTTCGGCTGCGGCGAGCGGTATC
AGCTCACTCAAAGGCGGTAATACGGTTATCCACAGAATCAGGGGATAACGCAGGAAAGAACATGTGAGCA
AAAGGCCAGCAAAAGGCCAGGAACCGTAAAAAGGCCGCGTTGCTGGCGTTTTTCCATAGGCTCCGCCCCC
CTGACGAGCATCACAAAAATCGACGCTCAAGTCAGAGGTGGCGAAACCCGACAGGACTATAAAGATACCA
GGCGTTTCCCCCTGGAAGCTCCCTCGTGCGCTCTCCTGTTCCGACCCTGCCGCTTACCGGATACCTGTCC
GCCTTTCTCCCTTCGGGAAGCGTGGCGCTTTCTCATAGCTCACGCTGTAGGTATCTCAGTTCGGTGTAGG
TCGTTCGCTCCAAGCTGGGCTGTGTGCACGAACCCCCCGTTCAGCCCGACCGCTGCGCCTTATCCGGTAA
CTATCGTCTTGAGTCCAACCCGGTAAGACACGACTTATCGCCACTGGCAGCAGCCACTGGTAACAGGATT
AGCAGAGCGAGGTATGTAGGCGGTGCTACAGAGTTCTTGAAGTGGTGGCCTAACTACGGCTACACTAGAA
GGACAGTATTTGGTATCTGCGCTCTGCTGAAGCCAGTTACCTTCGGAAAAAGAGTTGGTAGCTCTTGATC
CGGCAAACAAACCACCGCTGGTAGCGGTGGTTTTTTTGTTTGCAAGCAGCAGATTACGCGCAGAAAAAAA
GGATCTCAAGAAGATCCTTTGATCTTTTCTACGGGGTCTGACGCTCAGTGGAACGAAAACTCACGTTAAG
GGATTTTGGTCATGAGATTATCAAAAAGGATCTTCACCTAGATCCTTTTAAATTAAAAATGAAGTTTTAA
ATCAATCTAAAGTATATATGAGTAAACTTGGTCTGACAGTTACCAATGCTTAATCAGTGAGGCACCTATC
TCAGCGATCTGTCTATTTCGTTCATCCATAGTTGCCTGACTGCCCGTCGTGTAGATAACTACGATACGGG
AGGGCTTACCATCTGGCCCCAGTGCTGCAATGATACCGCGAGACCCACGCTCACCGGCTCCAGATTTATC
AGCAATAAACCAGCCAGCCGGAAGGGCCGAGCGCAGAAGTGGTCCTGCAACTTTATCCGCCTCCATCCAG
TCTATTAATTGTTGCCGGGAAGCTAGAGTAAGTAGTTCGCCAGTTAATAGTTTGCGCAACGTTGTTGCCA
TTGCTACAGGCATCGTGGTGTCACGCTCGTCGTTTGGTATGGCTTCATTCAGCTCCGGTTCCCAACGATC
AAGGCGAGTTACATGATCCCCCATGTTGTGAAAAAAAGCGGTTAGCTCCTTCGGTCCTCCGATCGTTGTC
AGAAGTAAGTTGGCCGCAGTGTTATCACTCATGGTTATGGCAGCACTGCATAATTCTCTTACTGTCATGC
CATCCGTAAGATGCTTTTCTGTGACTGGTGAGTACTCAACCAAGTCATTCTGAGAATAGTGTATGCGGCG
ACCGAGTTGCTCTTGCCCGGCGTCAATACGGGATAATACCGCGCCACATAGCAGAACTTTAAAAGTGCTC
ATCATTGGAAAACGTTCTTCGGGGCGAAAACTCTCAAGGATCTTACCGCTGTTGAGATCCAGTTCGATGT
AACCCACTCGTGCACCCAACTGATCTTCAGCATCTTTTACTTTCACCAGCGTTTCTGGGTGAGCAAAAAC
AGGAAGGCAAAATGCCGCAAAAAAGGGAATAAGGGCGACACGGAAATGTTGAATACTCATACTCTTCCTT
TTTCAATATTATTGAAGCATTTATCAGGGTTATTGTCTCATGAGCGGATACATATTTGAATGTATTTAGA
AAAATAAACAAATAGGGGTTCCGCGCACATTTCCCCGAAAAGTGCCACCTGACGGATCGCTTGCCTGTAA
CTTACACGCGCCTCGTATCTTTTAATGATGGAATAATTTGGGAATTTACTCTGTATTTATTTATTTTTAT
GTTTTGTATTTGGATTTTAGAAAGTAAATAAAGAAGGTAGAAGAGTTACGGAATGAAGAAAAAAAAATAA
ACAAAGGTTTAAAAAATTTCAACAAAAAGCGTACTTTACATATATATTTATTAGACAAGAAAAGCAGATT
AAATAGATATACATTCGATTAACGATAAGTAAAATGTAAAATCACAGGATTTTCGTGTGTGGTCTTCTAC
ACAGACAAGATGAAACAATTCGGCATTAATACCTGAGAGCAGGAAGAGCAAGATAAAAGGTAGTATTTGT
TGGCGATCCCCCTAGAGTCTT
