>Addgene plasmid #64169 | pLUM | addgene partial sequence | sequence record 111577 | pBRforEco 5'-AATAGGCGTATCACGAGGC-3'
CGGTGATGACGGTGAAAACCTCTGACACATGCAGCTCCCGGAGACGGTCACAGCTTGTCTGTAAGCGGAT
GCCGGGAGCAGACAAGCCCGTCAGGGCGCGTCAGCGGGTGTTGGCGGTCGAGCTTGTGAGAGAAAGTAGG
TTTATACATAATTTTACAACTCATTACGCACACTCATGGTTTTTGGCCAGCGAAAACAGTTTCAAAAGAT
TGCTGGAAGTCTGCAATAATGTCATCAATAAATTCGATACCAACAGAGACACGAATTAAGTCCTTGGTAA
CACCAGATGCCAACTTTTCTTTGTCATTTAATTGTTTGTGGGTAGTGAAGTATGGAGCAATGACTAAGGT
CTTGGCATCACCAACATTGGCCAAGTTAGAGGCAAGCTTTAAATTGTCAACAACTTGAGCACCAGAAAGT
TTGAATGGGTCAGTTTCCTTGTCGGCATTTGGTAAGTCTTTTACACCGAAAGATAAGACACCACCGAAAC
CGTTAGATAGATACTTCTTAGCATTTTCATGATGAGAATGAGATGCTAAACCAGGGTATGAAACCCAAGA
TACGTATGGGGATTGTTCTAACCATTTGGCTAACTTCAATGCATTTTCACCGTGTCTTTCAGCTCTCAAA
GATAATGTTTCAACACCTTGTAGTAGCAAGAAAGAGGCAAATGGGTTCATCAATGGACCCAAATCTCTTA
ATAGTTCAGTTCTAACATGAACGATGTATGCCAAGTTACCGTAGGCTTCATTGTAGATAGTACCGTGATA
TCCTTCGGCAGGTTGAGAGAATTGAGGGAACTTTTCTGGGTAGTCCTTCCATGGGAACTTACCAGAGTCA
ACAATAATACCACCGATAGTAGTACCATGACCACCAATCCATTTGGTAGCAGAATGTGTTACAATATCAG
CACCGTATTTAATTGGCTGACAGAAGTAACCACCGGCACCAAATGTGTTGTCAACGACAACTGGAATACC
GTGTTTGTGAGCAATTGCAACAATTTTTTCAAAATCCGGAACATTGTACTTTGGATTACCAATGGTTTCC
AAATAAACAGCCTTGGTTCTTTCATCAAAGACCTTTTCGAATTCTTCTGGATTGTCACCTTCAACAAATC
TAGCCTCGATACCAAATCTTTTGA
