>Addgene plasmid #64169 | pLUM | addgene partial sequence | sequence record 111579 | F1ori-R 5'-AGGGAAGAAAGCGAAAGGAG-3'
[73 nt withheld, positions 1-73]
CCATTCGCCATTCAGGCTGCGCAACTGTTGGGAAGGGCGATCGGTGCGGGCCTCTTCGCTATTACGCCAG
CTGGCGAAAGGGGGATGTGCTGCAAGGCGATTAAGTTGGGTAACGCCAGGGTTTTCCCAGTCACGACGTT
GTAAAACGACGGCCAGTGAATTGTAATACGACTCACTATAGGGCGAATTGGAGCTCCACCGCGGTGGCGG
CCGCTCTAGAACTAGTGGGTCCCCCGGGCTGCAGGAATTCGATATCAAGCTTATCGATACCGTCGACCTG
GAGGGGGGGCCCGGTACCAGCTTTTGTTCCCTTTAGTGAGGGTTAATTTCGAGCTTGGCGTAATCATGGT
CATAGCTGTTTCCTGTGTGAAATTGTTATCCGCTCACAATTCCACACAACATACGAGCCGGAAGCATAAA
GTGTAAAGCCTGGGGTGCCTAATGAGTGAGCTAACTCACATTAATTGCGTTGCGCTCACTGCCCGCTTTC
CAGTCGGGAAACCTGTCGTGCCAGCTGCATTAATGAATCGGCCAACGCGCGGGGAGAGGCGGTTTGCGTA
TTGGGCGCTCTTCCGCTTCCTCGCTCACTGACTCGCTGCGCTCGGTCGTTCGGCTGCGGCGAGCGGTATC
AGCTCACTCAAAGGCGGTAATACGGTTATCCACAGAATCAGGGGATAACGCAGGAAAGAACATGTGAGCA
AAAGGCCAGCAAAAGGCCAGGAACCGTAAAAAGGCCGCGTTGCTGGCGTTTTTCCATAGGCTCCGCCCCC
CTGACGAGCATCACAAAAATCGACGCTCAAGTCAGAGGTGGCGAAACCCGACAGGACTATAAAGATACCA
GGCGTTTCCCCCTGGAAGCTCCCTCGTGCGCTCTCCTGTTCCGACCCTGCCGCTTACCGGATACCTGTCC
GCCTTTCTCCCTTCGGGAAGCGTGGCGCT
