>Addgene plasmid #64169 | pLUM | addgene partial sequence | sequence record 111591 | LEU2-R 5'-accggtaccccatttaggac-3'
TAACAAAACGGCATCAGCCTTCTTGGAGGCTTCCAGCGCCTCATCTGGAAGTGGAACACCTGTAGCATCG
ATAGCAGCACCACCAATTAAATGATTTTCGAAATCGAACTTGACATTGGAACGAACATCAGAAATAGCTT
TAAGAACCTTAATGGCTTCGGCTGTGATTTCTTGACCAACGTGGTCACCTGGCAAAACGACGATCTTCTT
AGGGGCAGACATTAGAATGGTATATCCTTGAAATATATATATATATATTGCTGAAATGTAAAAGGTAAGA
AAAGTTAGAAAGTAAGACGATTGCTAACCACCTATTGGAAAAAACAATAGGTCCTTAAATAATATTGTCA
ACTTCAAGTATTGTGATGCAAGCATTTAGTCATGAACGCTTCTCTATTCTATATGAAAAGCCGGTTCCGG
CGCTCTCACCTTTCCTTTTTCTCCCAATTTTTCAGTTGAAAAAGGTATATGCGTCAGGCGACCTCTGAAA
TTAACAAAAAATTTCCAGTCATCGAATTTGATTCTGTGCGATAGCGCCCCTGTGTGTTCTCGTTATGTTG
AGGAAAAAAATAATGGTTGCTAAGAGATTCGAACTCTTGCATCTTACGATACCTGAGTATTCCCACAGTT
AACTGCGGTCAAGATATTTCTTGAATCAGGCGCCTTAGACCGCTCGGCCAAACAACCAATTACTTGTTGA
GAAATAGAGTATAATTATCCTATAAATATAACGTTTTTGAACACACATGAACAAGGAAGTACAGGACAAT
TGATTTTGAAGAGAATGTGGATTTTGATGTAATTGTTGGGATTCCATTTTTAATAAGGCAATAATATTAG
GTATGTAGATATACTAGAAGTTCTCCTCGATGGCGCGCCTGATGCGGTATTTTCTCCTTACGCATCTGTG
CGGTATTTCACACCGCATAGGGTAATAACTGATATAATTAAATTGAAGCTCTAATTTGTGAGTTTAGTAT
ACATGCATTTACTTATAATACAGTTTTT
