>Addgene plasmid #64169 | pLUM | addgene partial sequence | sequence record 111592 | URA3-R2 5'-TTGGCGGATAATGCCTTTAG-3'
CCCTCCATGGAAAAATCAGTCAAGATATCCACATGTGTTTTTAGTAAACAAATTTTGGGACCTAATGCTT
CAACTAACTCCAGTAATTCCTTGGTGGTACGAACATCCAATGAAGCACACAAGTTTGTTTGCTTTTCGTG
CATGATATTAAATAGCTTGGCAGCAACAGGACTAGGATGAGTAGCAGCACGTTCCTTATATGTAGCTTTC
GACATGATTTATCTTCGTTTCCTGCAGGTTTTTGTTCTGTGCAGTTGGGTTAAGAATACTGGGCAATTTC
ATGTTTCTTCAACACTACATATGCGTATATATACCAATCTAAGTCTGTGCTCCTTCCTTCGTTCTTCCTT
CTGTTCGGAGATTACCGAATCGCATGCGCCATCCTCATGAAAACTGTGTAACATAATAACCGAAGTGTCG
AAAAGGTGGCACCTTGTCCAATTGAACACGCTCGATGAAAAAAATAAGATATATATAAGGTTAAGTAAAG
CGTCTGTTAGAAAGGAAGTTTTTCCTTTTTCTTGCTCTCTTGTCTTTTCATCTACTATTTCCTTCGTGTA
ATACAGGGTCGTCAGATACATAGATACAATTCTATTACCCCCATCCATACAATGCCATCTCATTTCGATA
CTGTTCAACTACACGCCGGCCAAGAGAACCCTGGTGACAATGCTCACAGATCCAGAGCTGTACCAATTTA
CGCCACCACTTCTTATGTTTTCGAAAACTCTAAGCATGGTTCGCAATTGTTTGGTCTAGAAGTTCCAGGT
TACGTCTATTCCCGTTTCCAAAACCCAACCAGTAATGTTTTGGAAGAAAGAATTGCTGCTTTAGAAGGTG
GTGCTGCTGCTTTGGCTGTTTCCTCCGGTCAAGCCGCTCAAACCCTTGCCATCCAAGGTTTGGCACACAC
TGGTGACAACATCGTTTCCACTTCTTACTTATACGGTGGTACTTATAACCAGTTCAAA
