>Addgene plasmid #64169 | pLUM | addgene partial sequence | sequence record 111594 | F1ori-F 5'-GTGGACTCTTGTTCCAAACTGG-3'
ACCCTATCTCGGTCTATTCTTTTGATTTATAAGGGATTTTGCCGATTTCGGCCTATTGGTTAAAAAATGA
GCTGATTTAACAAAAATTTAACGCGAATTTTAACAAAATATTAACGCTTACAATTTCCTGATGCGGTATT
TTCTCCTTACGCATCTGTGCGGTATTTCACACCGCATAGGATCCTCGACTACGTCGTAAGGCCGTTTCTG
ACAGAGTAAAATTCTTGAGGGAACTTTCACCATTATGGGAAATGGTTCAAGAAGGTATTGACTTAAACTC
CATCAAATGGTCAGGTCATTGAGTGTTTTTTATTTGTTGTATTTTTTTTTTTTTAGAGAAAATCCTCCAA
TATATAAATTAGGAATCATAGTTTCATGATTTTCTGTTACACCTAACTTTTTGTGTGGTGCCCTCCTCCT
TGTCAATATTAATGTTAAAGTGCAATTCTTTTTCCTTATCACGTTGAGCCATTAGTATCAATTTGCTTAC
CTGTATTCCTTTACATCCTCCTTTTTCTCCTTCTTGATAAATGTATGTAGATTGCGTATATAGTTTCGTC
TACCCTATGAACATATTCCATTTTGTAATTTCGTGTCGTTTCTATTATGAATTTCATTTATAAAGTTTAT
GTACAAATATCATAAAAAAAGAGAATCTTTTTAAGCAAGGATTTTCTTAACTTCTTCGGCGACAGCATCA
CCGACTTCGGTGGTACTGTTGGAACCACCTAAATCACCAGTTCTGATACCTGCATCCAAAACCTTTTTAA
CTGCATCTTCAATGGCCTTACCTTCTTCAGGCAAGTTCAATGACAATTTCAACATCATTGCAGCAGACAA
GATAGTGGCGATAGGGTTGACCTTATTCTTTGGCAAATCTGGAGCAGAACCGTGGCATGGTTCGTACAAA
CCAAATGCGGTGTTCTTGTCTGGCAAAGAGGCCAAGGACGCAGATGGCAACAAACCCAAGGAACCTGGGA
TAACGGAGGCTTCATCGGAGATGATATCACCAAACATGTTGCTGGTGATTATAATACCATTTAG
